Addgene plasmid #37839: pOL2339
Depositing lab: Gary Silverman. Depositing organization: University of Pittsburgh (University, School of Medicine, and Cancer Institute). Publication: A pro-cathepsin L mutant is a luminal substrate for endoplasmic-reticulum-associated degradation in C. elegans. Miedel MT, Graf NJ, Stephen KE, Long OS, Pak SC, Perlmutter DH, Silverman GA, Luke CJ. PLoS One. 2012;7(7):e40145. Epub 2012 Jul 2. 10.1371/journal.pone.0040145 PubMed 22768338.
Backbone
  Vector backbone: pPD49.26
  Backbone manufacturer: Fire Lab
  Backbone size w/o insert (bp): 3410
  Total vector size (bp): 6342
  Vector type: Worm Expression
Growth in bacteria
  Bacterial resistance: Ampicillin, 100 μg/mL
  Growth temperature: 37°C
  Growth strain: DH5alpha
  Copy number: Unknown
Gene/Insert
  Gene/Insert name: Ub-V (alt name: Ub(G76V))
  Species: C. elegans (nematode)
  Insert size (bp): 243
  Promoter: nhx-2
  Tag / fusion protein: mCherry (C terminal on insert)
  Cloning method: Restriction Enzyme; 5′ cloning site NheI (not destroyed); 3′ cloning site NheI (not destroyed)
  Sequencing primers: 5′ CGCTCTCTCGTCTCTCTCTC; 3′ GATCTCGAACTCGTGGCCGTT
Terms and licenses: Academic/Nonprofit Terms; Industry Terms: Not Available to Industry
How to cite: pOL2339 was a gift from Gary Silverman (Addgene plasmid # 37839 ; http://n2t.net/addgene:37839 ; RRID:Addgene_37839)
