[The description below was written by a language model from this plasmid's Addgene catalogue record and pLannotate feature annotations shown in this document.]
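Description:
pOL2339 is a C. elegans expression plasmid built on the Fire Lab vector pPD49.26, listed in the catalogue at about 6.3 kb (the deposited full sequence is slightly longer, at 6,371 nt). It is propagated in E. coli through a high-copy ColE1/pUC-type origin and selected with ampicillin via the β-lactamase gene and its native promoter. Leftover pUC/pBR322 backbone elements are also annotated, including fragments of the multiple cloning site, rop, bom and lacI, together with the lac promoter, operator and CAP site. These have no stated role in the worm expression function.

The payload is Ub-V, a ubiquitin carrying the G76V substitution, fused at its C terminus to mCherry and driven by the nhx-2 promoter. The feature table places a ubiquitin coding fragment immediately upstream of the mCherry open reading frame, which fits this fusion. The software matched the fragment to human ubiquitin C, whereas the catalogue gives the species as C. elegans; ubiquitin is highly conserved, so this may simply reflect the annotation database. The nhx-2 promoter itself is not annotated but presumably occupies the unannotated region upstream of the fusion. nhx-2 is generally used to direct intestinal expression in worms. The short aex-5 match downstream of mCherry is unexplained by the record.

The G76V change is generally used to block removal of the N-terminal ubiquitin by deubiquitinating enzymes, so the fusion becomes a ubiquitin-fusion-degradation substrate whose fluorescence reports proteasomal activity. The associated publication concerns endoplasmic-reticulum-associated degradation in C. elegans, which suggests use as a fluorescent reporter of cytosolic ubiquitin–proteasome degradation in transgenic animals, although the record does not state this purpose explicitly.
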