Features (pLannotate 1.2.2; 13 found; start..end, strand, type, name):
   2046..2062    -  misc_feature   MCS (fragment): pUC18/19 multiple cloning site
   2142..2367    +  CDS            ubiquitin (fragment): human ubiquitin C; Homo sapiens UBC
   2403..3113    +  CDS            mCherry: monomeric derivative of DsRed fluorescent protein (Shaner et al., 2004) mammalian codon-optimized
   3693..3788    +  CDS            aex-5 (fragment): AEX5_CAEEL - Also known as kpc-3 From Caenorhabditis elegans.
   3916..3951    +  CDS            rop (fragment): Rop protein, which maintains plasmids at low copy number; rop
   4053..4152    +  misc_feature   bom (fragment): basis of mobility region from pBR322
   4250..4354    +  promoter       AmpR promoter: bla
   4355..5215    +  CDS            AmpR: β-lactamase; bla; confers resistance to ampicillin, carbenicillin, and related antibiotics
   5386..5974    +  rep_origin     ori: high-copy-number ColE1/pMB1/pBR322/pUC origin of replication
   6157..6249    +  CDS            lacI (fragment): lac repressor; lacI; The lac repressor binds to the lac operator to inhibit transcription in E. coli. This inhibition can be relieved by adding lactose or isopropyl-β-D-thiogalactopyranoside (IPTG).
   6262..6283    +  protein_bind   CAP binding site: CAP binding activates transcription in the presence of cAMP. E. coli catabolite activator protein
   6298..6328    +  promoter       lac promoter: promoter for the E. coli lac operon
   6336..6352    +  protein_bind   lac operator: The lac repressor binds to the lac operator to inhibit transcription in E. coli. This inhibition can be relieved by adding lactose or isopropyl-β-D-thiogalactopyranoside (IPTG). lac repressor encoded by lacI
>Addgene plasmid #37839 | pOL2339 | depositor full sequence | sequence record 47456 | pOL2339 sequence 6371 bps
ATGACCATGATTACGCCAAGCTTGCATGCAGCTTTGTGGCGACCACCACGTGTCTACTGATAAATTAACA
GATTGTACTACTTTGCATGTAATGTGCTAGAGGACGGTTCTCTTATCATCACAGGCACTGACGACACTGC
CAAAGTTTTACAAGCTAATTTATTAGCGCTCTTCGGCCGCAATGGCACGATTTGAATTGGTTTATTGATT
CCAGAGACTAGTTTCAGTTTTTGATAAGAATGAATTATTATTCATTTTCTAGTTTATGAATATATATGTA
ACTAGGGAAGCCTATTTATGATTTTTCTAATTTTTTAAAATTGTTATTTTAGAGAGGTGTGAAATTAAAA
TGATATATATTTTCGAGTACTTTAAAAAATAAAAACGGTACATCCTATATTAAATTTTTGATTTTAGATC
CTTCCAAGTTATTGACAAGTATTAACTGCACTTCTCATAAAAATTTTTCAAATAGATCTATTTAGTCTGG
AATAGGAATACTTTTGGCAATTTTCTTGAGAATCATAGAAGACGAATTTCTGAACTGCTCTTTGTGAAGC
CACGCCCATATATTGGCATTTTTGTATCCAATTTTTTGTAGAGTACCTGAATCATTATCACTACATCTGC
TAAACAATATATGGAAGTTCTATGAGAGGTGAAAGGTAAATCATATAACAACTGTAATAACATAGAAATG
ATTGTAGTATATTTCCAATTAGGCTGAGTTGATCTTATTGAAGAGTTTGAATCATAGCAATTTTTTCCTC
TTTTAGTATTTTTCAAAACAAATTTTCACAATGTTAGATGTAGTATTTAGCATTAAGGCATCTGTAATCT
CCCAGAAATGTTTTGGGAATAAAACCCTTTGACTCTTTGGTCCTTTTTTGCTCCAAATAATATCTGATTT
TAACCCGTTCTGATCTACTTTTTACCTTTCGATCGTCACATCCGCGTACACGTTTCTCTTGCTCTCAATT
GCTTATCTTTATGGCCTTTTCCCCCACTTTTTGTCGACTATCATGCGGACGTGGCTTCCTTGCTCCCTCC
CGGTTTTTTTGAAAACACTTGTGAATTTATTTTTTGTGGTCAAAATTACGAAACATTTGAATTCTCAATC
TATTTATAGACCGGGTGTGGTATGTTATGCCATGTTTTTGTCATTGCCAAATGAACATCGATATTTTAAT
TTTCTGAACTTACCGTACCCCCTGCGTTACTATTTTATTTTTAATTTGTATAATTTCATTGCTATAATTT
GTTGTCCTTGAAACATTGAAGATATCGAAGAAATAATGACAAAAATCAGATAGAACAATTTTTCCTACTC
ATCAACTCACATTTTTCTATTTTCTCTTGTGCGAAAAAAATAGTATATTGGGAATATTTATAGTATTGCA
ACTTTTCTCTTAGTTCGCAGAGTTGCAATACTACTAGATCCCTAATAGAGGAAATATGGTGACCAGCTTT
TTGCAATTGGAAAGTTGGGAAAAAAGTATATATATTAATAGACTTACACTCTTGTAGTTCGTAGAATTTT
TCAGGAAATCTGACACGCAAGACTTTTTCAAAAAGTTTTTTTTTTTAATTTGGCAATCTGCCAAAACGTT
TACTGAACATTTTGAAAACATCTACCAGTACCTTTAACACAACGAAAAATTGTTCTAAGCAATATTAACT
GTGATAATTGATGTTAAGACCTGAAATTTAATCACAAATTTCACCTGGAAATGACAGTAATCGGCTTCTA
AATACTGTCGACACAAGTGCCATACCTAAGATTCCAATCCTATTACCATGTTTCCCAATTTCATTCTCTT
TCGTATCTCTATTTCTCTTCTTTATTATCAATTACTTTTTATCAGTTCTTCGTTTGCTTTAACATCAAGA
GCACATAGCGCTCTCTCGTCTCTCTCTCATGCTCTTTTTGAACTTTTACAAAAAACTATTTCCGGTTGTT
TTGATTCTTGGAATTTGAAATAATTTTCAGTGATTAAATCTAGACTCTGAGGCCTTGGGTGCTCGTCGTT
GGACTTTTATTGATTTCTAGAGGATCCCCGGGATTGGCCAAAGGACCCAAAGGTATGTTTCGAATGATAC
TAACATAACATAGAACATTTTCAGGAGGACCCTTGGCTAGCATGCAGATCTTCGTGAAGACCCTGACTGG
TAAGACCATCACTCTCGAAGTGGAGCCGAGTGACACCATTGAGAATGTCAAGGCAAAGATCCAAGACAAG
GAAGGCATCCCTCCTGACCAGCAGAGGTTGATCTTTGCTGGGAAACAGCTGGAAGATGGACGCACCCTGT
CTGACTACAACATCCAGAAAGAGTCCACCCTGCACCTGGTCTTCCGTCTCAGAGGTGTGGTGGGGAAGCT
TGGTCGACACCTGAAGGCTAGCATGGTGAGCAAGGGCGAGGAGGATAACATGGCCATCATCAAGGAGTTC
ATGCGCTTCAAGGTGCACATGGAGGGCTCCGTGAACGGCCACGAGTTCGAGATCGAGGGCGAGGGCGAGG
GCCGCCCCTACGAGGGCACCCAGACCGCCAAGCTGAAGGTGACCAAGGGTGGCCCCCTGCCCTTCGCCTG
GGACATCCTGTCCCCTCAGTTCATGTACGGCTCCAAGGCCTACGTGAAGCACCCCGCCGACATCCCCGAC
TACTTGAAGCTGTCCTTCCCCGAGGGCTTCAAGTGGGAGCGCGTGATGAACTTCGAGGACGGCGGCGTGG
TGACCGTGACCCAGGACTCCTCCCTGCAGGACGGCGAGTTCATCTACAAGGTGAAGCTGCGCGGCACCAA
CTTCCCCTCCGACGGCCCCGTAATGCAGAAGAAGACCATGGGCTGGGAGGCCTCCTCCGAGCGGATGTAC
CCCGAGGACGGCGCCCTGAAGGGCGAGATCAAGCAGAGGCTGAAGCTGAAGGACGGCGGCCACTACGACG
CTGAGGTCAAGACCACCTACAAGGCCAAGAAGCCCGTGCAGCTGCCCGGCGCCTACAACGTCAACATCAA
GTTGGACATCACCTCCCACAACGAGGACTACACCATCGTGGAACAGTACGAACGCGCCGAGGGCCGCCAC
TCCACCGGCGGCATGGACGAGCTGTACAAGTAGGATATCTGAGCTCCGCATCGGCCGCTGTCATCAGATC
GCCATCTCGCGCCCGTGCCTCTGACTTCTAAGTCCAATTACTCTTCAACATCCCTACATGCTCTTTCTCC
CTGTGCTCCCACCCCCTATTTTTGTTATTATCAAAAAACTTCTCTTAATTTCTTTGTTTTTTAGCTTCTT
TTAAGTCACCTCTAACAATGAAATTGTGTAGATTCAAAAATAGAATTAATTCGTAATAAAAAGTCGAAAA
AAATTGTGCTCCCTCCCCCCATTAATAATAATTCTATCCCAAAATCTACACAATGTTCTGTGTACACTTC
TTATGTTTTTTTTACTTCTGATAAATTTTTTTTGAAACATCATAGAAAAAACCGCACACAAAATACCTTA
TCATATGTTACGTTTCAGTTTATGACCGCAATTTTTATTTCTTCGCACGTCTGGGCCTCTCATGACGTCA
AATCATGCTCATCGTGAAAAAGTTTTGGAGTATTTTTGGAATTTTTCAATCAAGTGAAAGTTTATGAAAT
TAATTTTCCTGCTTTTGCTTTTTGGGGGTTTCCCCTATTGTTTGTCAAGAGTTTCGAGGACGGCGTTTTT
CTTGCTAAAATCACAAGTATTGATGAGCACGATGCAAGAAAGATCGGAAGAAGGTTTGGGTTTGAGGCTC
AGTGGAAGGTGAGTAGAAGTTGATAATTTGAAAGTGGAGTAGTGTCTATGGGGTTTTTGCCTTAAATGAC
AGAATACATTCCCAATATACCAAACATAACTGTTTCCTACTAGTCGGCCGTACGGGCCCTTTCGTCTCGC
GCGTTTCGGTGATGACGGTGAAAACCTCTGACACATGCAGCTCCCGGAGACGGTCACAGCTTGTCTGTAA
GCGGATGCCGGGAGCAGACAAGCCCGTCAGGGCGCGTCAGCGGGTGTTGGCGGGTGTCGGGGCTGGCTTA
ACTATGCGGCATCAGAGCAGATTGTACTGAGAGTGCACCATATGCGGTGTGAAATACCGCACAGATGCGT
AAGGAGAAAATACCGCATCAGGCGGCCTTAAGGGCCTCGTGATACGCCTATTTTTATAGGTTAATGTCAT
GATAATAATGGTTTCTTAGACGTCAGGTGGCACTTTTCGGGGAAATGTGCGCGGAACCCCTATTTGTTTA
TTTTTCTAAATACATTCAAATATGTATCCGCTCATGAGACAATAACCCTGATAAATGCTTCAATAATATT
GAAAAAGGAAGAGTATGAGTATTCAACATTTCCGTGTCGCCCTTATTCCCTTTTTTGCGGCATTTTGCCT
TCCTGTTTTTGCTCACCCAGAAACGCTGGTGAAAGTAAAAGATGCTGAAGATCAGTTGGGTGCACGAGTG
GGTTACATCGAACTGGATCTCAACAGCGGTAAGATCCTTGAGAGTTTTCGCCCCGAAGAACGTTTTCCAA
TGATGAGCACTTTTAAAGTTCTGCTATGTGGCGCGGTATTATCCCGTATTGACGCCGGGCAAGAGCAACT
CGGTCGCCGCATACACTATTCTCAGAATGACTTGGTTGAGTACTCACCAGTCACAGAAAAGCATCTTACG
GATGGCATGACAGTAAGAGAATTATGCAGTGCTGCCATAACCATGAGTGATAACACTGCGGCCAACTTAC
TTCTGACAACGATCGGAGGACCGAAGGAGCTAACCGCTTTTTTGCACAACATGGGGGATCATGTAACTCG
CCTTGATCGTTGGGAACCGGAGCTGAATGAAGCCATACCAAACGACGAGCGTGACACCACGATGCCTGTA
GCAATGGCAACAACGTTGCGCAAACTATTAACTGGCGAACTACTTACTCTAGCTTCCCGGCAACAATTAA
TAGACTGGATGGAGGCGGATAAAGTTGCAGGACCACTTCTGCGCTCGGCCCTTCCGGCTGGCTGGTTTAT
TGCTGATAAATCTGGAGCCGGTGAGCGTGGGTCTCGCGGTATCATTGCAGCACTGGGGCCAGATGGTAAG
CCCTCCCGTATCGTAGTTATCTACACGACGGGGAGTCAGGCAACTATGGATGAACGAAATAGACAGATCG
CTGAGATAGGTGCCTCACTGATTAAGCATTGGTAACTGTCAGACCAAGTTTACTCATATATACTTTAGAT
TGATTTAAAACTTCATTTTTAATTTAAAAGGATCTAGGTGAAGATCCTTTTTGATAATCTCATGACCAAA
ATCCCTTAACGTGAGTTTTCGTTCCACTGAGCGTCAGACCCCGTAGAAAAGATCAAAGGATCTTCTTGAG
ATCCTTTTTTTCTGCGCGTAATCTGCTGCTTGCAAACAAAAAAACCACCGCTACCAGCGGTGGTTTGTTT
GCCGGATCAAGAGCTACCAACTCTTTTTCCGAAGGTAACTGGCTTCAGCAGAGCGCAGATACCAAATACT
GTCCTTCTAGTGTAGCCGTAGTTAGGCCACCACTTCAAGAACTCTGTAGCACCGCCTACATACCTCGCTC
TGCTAATCCTGTTACCAGTGGCTGCTGCCAGTGGCGATAAGTCGTGTCTTACCGGGTTGGACTCAAGACG
ATAGTTACCGGATAAGGCGCAGCGGTCGGGCTGAACGGGGGGTTCGTGCACACAGCCCAGCTTGGAGCGA
ACGACCTACACCGAACTGAGATACCTACAGCGTGAGCATTGAGAAAGCGCCACGCTTCCCGAAGGGAGAA
AGGCGGACAGGTATCCGGTAAGCGGCAGGGTCGGAACAGGAGAGCGCACGAGGGAGCTTCCAGGGGGAAA
CGCCTGGTATCTTTATAGTCCTGTCGGGTTTCGCCACCTCTGACTTGAGCGTCGATTTTTGTGATGCTCG
TCAGGGGGGCGGAGCCTATGGAAAAACGCCAGCAACGCGGCCTTTTTACGGTTCCTGGCCTTTTGCTGGC
CTTTTGCTCACATGTTCTTTCCTGCGTTATCCCCTGATTCTGTGGATAACCGTATTACCGCCTTTGAGTG
AGCTGATACCGCTCGCCGCAGCCGAACGACCGAGCGCAGCGAGTCAGTGAGCGAGGAAGCGGAAGAGCGC
CCAATACGCAAACCGCCTCTCCCCGCGCGTTGGCCGATTCATTAATGCAGCTGGCACGACAGGTTTCCCG
ACTGGAAAGCGGGCAGTGAGCGCAACGCAATTAATGTGAGTTAGCTCACTCATTAGGCACCCCAGGCTTT
ACACTTTATGCTTCCGGCTCGTATGTTGTGTGGAATTGTGAGCGGATAACAATTTCACACAGGAAACAGC
T
