>Addgene plasmid #37839 | pOL2339 | addgene partial sequence | sequence record 59640 | mCherry-R 5'-TTGGTCACCTTCAGCTTGG-3'
CCTCGCCCTCGATCTCGAACTCGTGGCCGTTCACGGAGCCCTCCATGTGCACCTTGAAGCGCATGAACTC
CTTGATGATGGCCATGTTATCCTCCTCGCCCTTGCTCACCATGCTAGCCTTCAGGTGTCGACCAAGCTTC
CCCACCACACCTCTGAGACGGAAGACCAGGTGCAGGGTGGACTCTTTCTGGATGTTGTAGTCAGACAGGG
TGCGTCCATCTTCCAGCTGTTTCCCAGCAAAGATCAACCTCTGCTGGTCAGGAGGGATGCCTTCCTTGTC
TTGGATCTTTGCCTTGACATTCTCAATGGTGTCACTCGGCTCCACTTCGAGAGTGATGGTCTTACCAGTC
AGGGTCTTCACGAAGATCTGCATGCTAGCCAAGGGTCCTCCTGAAAATGTTCTATGTTATGTTAGTATCA
TTCGAAACATACCTTTGGGTCCTTTGGCCAATCCCGGGGATCCTCTAGAAATCAATAAAAGTCCAACGAC
GAGCACCCAAGGCCTCAGAGTCTAGATTTAATCACTGAAAATTATTTCAAATTCCAAGAATCAAAACAAC
CGGAAATAGTTTTTTGTAAAAGTTCAAAAAGAGCATGAGAGAGAGACGAGAGAGCGCTATGTGCTCTTGA
TGTTAAAGCAAACGAAGAACTGATAAAAAGTAATTGATAATAAAGAAGAGAAATAGAGATACGAAAGAGA
ATGAAATTGGGAAACATGGTAATAGGATTGGAATCTTAGGTATGGCACTTGTGTCGACAGTATTTAGAAG
CCGATTACTGTCATTTCCAGGTGAAATTTGTGATTAAATTTCAGGTCTTAACATCAATTATCACAGTTAA
TAT
